>Addgene plasmid #31435 | FT1 | addgene partial sequence | sequence record 37944 | Gal4-AD 5'-AATACCACTACAATGGAT-3'
CCCACCAAACCCAAAAAAAGAGATCTCTATGGCTTACCCATACGATGTTCCAGATTACGCTAGCTTGGGT
GGTCATATGGCCATGGAGGCCGGATCTACAAGTTTGTACAAAAAAGCAGGCTCCGCGGCCGCCCCCTTCA
CCATGAACCCTTTCTGGAGCATGTCTACAAGCTCTGTACGCAAACGATCTGAAGGTGAAGAGAAGACATT
AACAGGGGACGTGAAAACCAGTCCTCCACGAACTGCACCAAAGAAACAGCTGCCTTCTATTCCCAAAAAT
GCTTTGCCCATAACTAAGCCTACATCTCCTGCCCCAGCAGCACAGTCAACAAATGGCACGCATGCGTCCT
ATGGACCCTTCTACCTGGAATACTCTCTTCTTGCAGAATTTACCTTGGTTGTGAAGCAGAAGCTACCAGG
CGTCTATGTGCAGCCATCTTATCGCTCTGCATTAATGTGGTTTGGAGTAATATTCATACGGCATGGACTT
TACCAAGATGGCGTATTTAAGTTTACAGTTTACATCCCTGATAACTATCCAGATGGTGACTGTCCACGCT
TGGTGTTCGATATTCCTGTCTTTCACCCGCTAGTTGATCCCACCTCAGGTGAGCTGGATGTGAAGAGAGC
ATTTGCAAAATGGAGGCGGAACCATAATCATATTTGGCAGGTATTAATGTATGCAAGGAGAGTTTTCTAC
AAGATTGATACAGCAAGCCCCCTGAACCCAGAGGCTGCAGTACTGTATGAAAAAGATATTCAGCTTTTTA
AAAGTAAAGTTGTTGACAGTGTTAAGGTGTGCACTGCTCGTTTGTTTGACCAACCTAAA
