[The description below was written by a language model from this plasmid's Addgene catalogue record.]
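Description:
FT1 is a yeast expression plasmid built on the pACT2 backbone (about 8.1 kb without insert), a vector designed for producing "prey" proteins in yeast two-hybrid assays. It carries a human insert of roughly 400 bp from AKTIP, the Fused Toes Homolog (also known as FTS or FT1), introduced by restriction enzyme cloning. The record lists an HA epitope tag at the N terminus, supplied by the backbone, and names a GAL4 activation domain primer for sequencing. This is consistent with the usual pACT2 arrangement, in which the insert is expressed in frame behind the GAL4 activation domain and an HA tag, so the fusion protein can be detected by immunoblotting. In bacteria the plasmid is maintained under ampicillin selection. The copy number is recorded as unknown.

No feature table is provided. The promoter, yeast selection marker and origins of replication are therefore not stated for this construct, although pACT2-type vectors generally carry a yeast auxotrophic marker and a yeast replication origin alongside the bacterial elements. The record also does not state whether the 400 bp insert represents the full AKTIP coding region or only a fragment, or which restriction sites were used.

AKTIP is related to ubiquitin-conjugating (E2) enzymes, and the associated publication examines how interactions between E2s and the BRCA1 RING domain determine mono- or polyubiquitin chain synthesis. The plasmid was therefore most plausibly used as an activation-domain prey to test this E2-like protein for binding to a RING bait in two-hybrid screens, though the record does not state this purpose explicitly.
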