Addgene plasmid #31435: FT1
Depositing lab: Rachel Klevit. Depositing organization: University of Washington. Publication: E2-BRCA1 RING interactions dictate synthesis of mono- or specific polyubiquitin chain linkages. Christensen DE, Brzovic PS, Klevit RE. Nat Struct Mol Biol. 2007 Oct . 14(10):941-8. 10.1038/nsmb1295 PubMed 17873885.
Backbone
  Vector backbone: pACT2
  Backbone manufacturer: Clonetech
  Backbone size w/o insert (bp): 8100
  Vector type: Yeast Expression
Growth in bacteria
  Bacterial resistance: Ampicillin, 100 μg/mL
  Growth temperature: 37°C
  Growth strain: DH5alpha
  Copy number: Unknown
Gene/Insert
  Gene/Insert name: Fused Toes Homolog (alt name: FTS, AKTIP)
  Species: H. sapiens (human)
  Insert size (bp): 400
  Entrez Gene: AKTIP (a.k.a. FT1, FTS)
  Tag / fusion protein: HA (N terminal on backbone)
  Cloning method: Restriction Enzyme
  Sequencing primers: 5′ GAL4 AD
Terms and licenses: Academic/Nonprofit Terms; Industry Terms: Not Available to Industry
How to cite: FT1 was a gift from Rachel Klevit (Addgene plasmid # 31435 ; http://n2t.net/addgene:31435 ; RRID:Addgene_31435)
